Addgene plasmid #47626: pOTTC374 - pAAV EF1a DIO iRFP
Purpose: An AAV vector that expresses iRFP in a Cre-dependent manner (DIO, double floxed inverted open reading frame).
Depositing lab: Brandon Harvey. Depositing organization: National Institute on Drug Abuse (NIDA). Publication: Near-infrared fluorescent protein iRFP713 as a reporter protein for optogenetic vectors, a transgenic Cre-reporter rat, and other neuronal studies. Richie CT, Whitaker LR, Whitaker KW, Necarsulmer J, Baldwin HA, Zhang Y, Fortuno L, Hinkle JJ, Koivula P, Henderson MJ, Sun W, Wang K, Smith JC, Pickel J, Ji N, Hope BT, Harvey BK. J Neurosci Methods. 2017 Jun 1;284:1-14. doi: 10.1016/j.jneumeth.2017.03.020. Epub 2017 Apr 2. PubMed 28380331.
Backbone
  Vector backbone: pAAV EF1a DIO
  Backbone manufacturer: Karl Deisseroth
  Backbone size w/o insert (bp): 5637
  Modifications to backbone: inserted a C between lox2722 and NheI restriction site to disrupt a synthetic start codon in the 5'UTR.
  Vector type: Mammalian Expression, AAV, Cre/Lox
Growth in bacteria
  Bacterial resistance: Ampicillin, 100 μg/mL
  Growth temperature: 30°C
  Growth strain: Stbl3
  Copy number: High Copy
Gene/Insert
  Gene/Insert name: Infrared fluorescent protein (alt name: iRFP)
  Species: Rhodopseudomonas palustris
  Insert size (bp): 951
  GenBank ID: JN247409.1
  Promoter: EF1a
  Cloning method: Ligation Independent Cloning
  Sequencing primers: 5′ EF1a_F1 (CAAGCCTCAGACAGTGGTTC); 3′ WPRE_R1 (5'ATGAAAGCCATACGGGAAGC)
Resource information
  A portion of this plasmid was derived from a plasmid made by: the ORF for iRFP was obtained from Addgene (Plasmid 31857). the backbone was obtained from Karl Deisseroth, but is also available from Addgene (Plasmid 35507).
Terms and licenses: Academic/Nonprofit Terms; Industry Terms: Not Available to Industry
How to cite: pOTTC374 - pAAV EF1a DIO iRFP was a gift from Brandon Harvey (Addgene plasmid # 47626 ; http://n2t.net/addgene:47626 ; RRID:Addgene_47626)
