[The description below was written by a language model from this plasmid's Addgene catalogue record and pLannotate feature annotations shown in this document.]
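Description:
pOTTC374 - pAAV EF1a DIO iRFP is an adeno-associated virus transfer plasmid (6,588 nt) for Cre-dependent expression of a near-infrared fluorescent reporter in mammalian cells. It is built on the pAAV EF1a DIO backbone. In bacteria it is maintained through a high-copy ColE1/pUC-type origin and selected with ampicillin via the β-lactamase gene. An M13 phage origin is also annotated in the backbone. Two AAV2 inverted terminal repeats flank the expression cassette and define the segment that is packaged into recombinant AAV particles when replication and capsid functions are supplied in trans.

Between the ITRs, the human EF-1α promoter with its intron A sequences sits upstream of a DIO (double-floxed inverted open reading frame) cassette. The 951 bp iRFP713 coding sequence, a phytochrome-based protein derived from Rhodopseudomonas palustris, lies in the antisense orientation relative to the promoter. It is bracketed by pairs of lox2272 and loxP sites arranged in opposing orientation. Because the two lox variants are mutually incompatible, Cre first inverts the ORF through one pair. It then excises a site of the other pair, which locks the coding sequence in the sense orientation so that iRFP is produced only in Cre-expressing cells. A WPRE and the human growth hormone polyadenylation signal follow the cassette to enhance transcript stability and processing. The depositor also inserted a single C between a lox2272 site and the NheI site to disrupt a synthetic start codon in the 5'UTR.

The vector is suited to labelling genetically defined, Cre-expressing cell populations. The associated publication describes iRFP713 as a reporter for neuronal studies and optogenetic vectors. The short small t antigen, β-globin intron, bom and rop fragments in the feature table are brief partial matches from automated annotation and are unlikely to be functional elements.
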