Features (pLannotate 1.2.2; 25 found; start..end, strand, type, name):
      1..141     -  repeat_region  AAV2 ITR: inverted terminal repeat of adeno-associated virus serotype 2 inverted
    169..235     +  CDS            small t antigen (fragment): SV40 (simian virus 40) small t antigen
    261..472     +  promoter       EF-1α core promoter: core promoter for human elongation factor EF-1α
    473..581     +  intron         EF-1α intron A (fragment): intron upstream of the start codon of human EF-1α
   1207..1410    +  intron         EF-1α intron A: truncated intron upstream of the start codon of human EF-1α
   1426..1443    +  misc_feature   MCS (fragment): pUC18/19 multiple cloning site
   1450..1483    +  protein_bind   lox2272: Cre-mediated recombination occurs in the 8-bp core sequence (GGATACTT). lox2272 sites are compatible with each other, but incompatible with loxP or loxN sites (Lee and Saito, 1988). Cre recombinase
   1484..1533    -  intron         β-globin intron (fragment): internally truncated intron from human β-globin
   1534..1567    +  protein_bind   loxP: Cre-mediated recombination occurs in the 8-bp core sequence (GCATACAT). Cre recombinase
   1588..2538    -  CDS            iRFP713: phytochrome-based near-infrared fluorescent protein, originally termed iRFP (Filonov et al., 2011) name was changed to iRFP713 (Shcherbakova and Verkhusha, 2013)
   2548..2571    -  misc_feature   MCS (fragment): multiple cloning site
   2573..2606    -  protein_bind   lox2272: Cre-mediated recombination occurs in the 8-bp core sequence (GGATACTT). lox2272 sites are compatible with each other, but incompatible with loxP or loxN sites (Lee and Saito, 1988). Cre recombinase
   2607..2656    -  intron         β-globin intron (fragment): internally truncated intron from human β-globin
   2657..2690    -  protein_bind   loxP: Cre-mediated recombination occurs in the 8-bp core sequence (GCATACAT). Cre recombinase
   2691..2715    +  misc_feature   MCS (fragment): pBluescript multiple cloning site
   2715..3303    +  misc_feature   WPRE: woodchuck hepatitis virus posttranscriptional regulatory element
   3335..3811    +  polyA_signal   hGH poly(A) signal: human growth hormone polyadenylation signal
   3851..3991    +  repeat_region  AAV2 ITR: inverted terminal repeat of adeno-associated virus serotype 2 inverted
   3996..4047    -  misc_feature   bom (fragment): basis of mobility region from pBR322
   4066..4446    +  rep_origin     M13 ori (sequence partly withheld): M13 bacteriophage origin of replication; arrow indicates direction of (+) strand synthesis
   4522..4571    -  misc_feature   bom (fragment): basis of mobility region from pBR322
   4673..4708    -  CDS            rop (fragment): Rop protein, which maintains plasmids at low copy number; rop
   4803..4907    +  promoter       AmpR promoter: bla
   4908..5768    +  CDS            AmpR: β-lactamase; bla; confers resistance to ampicillin, carbenicillin, and related antibiotics
   5939..6527    +  rep_origin     ori: high-copy-number ColE1/pMB1/pBR322/pUC origin of replication
>Addgene plasmid #47626 | pOTTC374 - pAAV EF1a DIO iRFP | depositor full sequence | sequence record 67967 | complete sequence file
CCTGCAGGCAGCTGCGCGCTCGCTCGCTCACTGAGGCCGCCCGGGCAAAGCCCGGGCGTCGGGCGACCTT
TGGTCGCCCGGCCTCAGTGAGCGAGCGAGCGCGCAGAGAGGGAGTGGCCAACTCCATCACTAGGGGTTCC
TGCGGCCGCACGCGTAAGCTTTGCAAAGATGGATAAAGTTTTAAACAGAGAGGAATCTTTGCAGCTAATG
GACCTTCTAGGTCTTGAAAGGAGTGGGAATTGGCTCCGGTGCCCGTCAGTGGGCAGAGCGCACATCGCCC
ACAGTCCCCGAGAAGTTGGGGGGAGGGGTCGGCAATTGAACCGGTGCCTAGAGAAGGTGGCGCGGGGTAA
ACTGGGAAAGTGATGTCGTGTACTGGCTCCGCCTTTTTCCCGAGGGTGGGGGAGAACCGTATATAAGTGC
AGTAGTCGCCGTGAACGTTCTTTTTCGCAACGGGTTTGCCGCCAGAACACAGGTAAGTGCCGTGTGTGGT
TCCCGCGGGCCTGGCCTCTTTACGGGTTATGGCCCTTGCGTGCCTTGAATTACTTCCACTGGCTGCAGTA
CGTGATTCTTGATCCCGAGCTTCGGGTTGGAAGTGGGTGGGAGAGTTCGAGGCCTTGCGCTTAAGGAGCC
CCTTCGCCTCGTGCTTGAGTTGAGGCCTGGCCTGGGCGCTGGGGCCGCCGCGTGCGAATCTGGTGGCACC
TTCGCGCCTGTCTCGCTGCTTTCGATAAGTCTCTAGCCATTTAAAATTTTTGATGACCTGCTGCGACGCT
TTTTTTCTGGCAAGATAGTCTTGTAAATGCGGGCCAAGATCTGCACACTGGTATTTCGGTTTTTGGGGCC
GCGGGCGGCGACGGGGCCCGTGCGTCCCAGCGCACATGTTCGGCGAGGCGGGGCCTGCGAGCGCGGCCAC
CGAGAATCGGACGGGGGTAGTCTCAAGCTGGCCGGCCTGCTCTGGTGCCTGGCCTCGCGCCGCCGTGTAT
CGCCCCGCCCTGGGCGGCAAGGCTGGCCCGGTCGGCACCAGTTGCGTGAGCGGAAAGATGGCCGCTTCCC
GGCCCTGCTGCAGGGAGCTCAAAATGGAGGACGCGGCGCTCGGGAGAGCGGGCGGGTGAGTCACCCACAC
AAAGGAAAAGGGCCTTTCCGTCCTCAGCCGTCGCTTCATGTGACTCCACGGAGTACCGGGCGCCGTCCAG
GCACCTCGATTAGTTCTCGAGCTTTTGGAGTACGTCGTCTTTAGGTTGGGGGGAGGGGTTTTATGCGATG
GAGTTTCCCCACACTGAGTGGGTGGAGACTGAAGTTAGGCCAGCTTGGCACTTGATGTAATTCTCCTTGG
AATTTGCCCTTTTTGAGTTTGGATCTTGGTTCATTCTCAAGCCTCAGACAGTGGTTCAAAGTTTTTTTCT
TCCATTTCAGGTGTCGTGAGGTACCGGATCCTCTAGAGTCGACTCCGGAATAACTTCGTATAGGATACTT
TATACGAAGTTATGCAGAATGGTAGCTGGATTGTAGCTGCTATTAGCAATATGAAACCTCTTAATAACTT
CGTATAGCATACATTATACGAAGTTATGGCGCGCCGGTACCGTCGACTCACTCTTCCATCACGCCGATCT
GCCAGGCCAGAACCTGGGCGACTAGCTCGCAGGCTTGGCGGCCATCGAGATCGACGTAGTACGGCGTTCG
GTGATGGCAAACGATCAATCCCCACAGTCGCTCGCCGCGCAAAATCGAGATCGACATCGTGCCGTGCATG
CCTATGTTGCGCATGAATTCCAGATGGACGGGCGAGACGCTGCGCAGGATGGCGAAGCTAAGATCAATCG
GCCGCCCGGTGACCGGATTGAGGTCTGGGGTGACCGGCACCGGCCGATAATTGATATCGGGAATGATCCG
TACCGGGTTGATGGTATAGAGCCGACGGGCCTGCGCCGGCACGGTTGAGGCAGGATAGTGCAGGCCTAGT
TTTGACTCGACCTCGGCGCACCGATCCTCTGCGATCACTTCGCCGCTGAAGTCGGAGGCGAAGCGATAGA
TCATCACCCGATCGAAGCCGGTAATCTTCCGCACCTCTTGCGCCGCGGCGGCGCAGGCGCTTTCCAAGGT
TTCGGCGGCCTGCAGGCGGCGGATGGCGCTGTTGGTGCGGCGGAAGAACGCCTGCGGCTCGGCGACGTCC
CGCTGGGGAGGCTCGAGCTCGAGGAAGATGAGCTGATCATGGCGATGCCAGGAGCCGATGAAGCCTGCGT
CCTTTCGCATCGTGAAGCCGACAGTGATCGGTGCTCCGACGGCCGCCCCGGGCTCGGCCAAGGCGATCGT
CAGACGGTTGTGCGTCTCCGAGTCGAAGACATCGGCCGCAGAGCGGCCGATCAGGGCGCCGATCGCCAGT
CCGGTGAGTTCGGGAAGGTTGTCGCTGCCGGCAACGATCGTCATGTCGGCGGCGAGGGCGAGCAGCAGTC
CATGCGGTTGGATGGCACCGGGGATATGGATCGGCTCATCGTCGCAGGTCAAGAGGTCAGGCTGCCTGGC
GACGGATCCTTCAGCCATGGTGGCGGCAGATCTGAGTCCGGTAGCGCTAGCGATAACTTCGTATAAAGTA
TCCTATACGAAGTTATTTGCCTTAACCCAGAAATTATCACTGTTATTCTTTAGAATGGTGCAAAGAATAA
CTTCGTATAATGTATGCTATACGAAGTTATGAATTCGATATCAAGCTTATCGATAATCAACCTCTGGATT
ACAAAATTTGTGAAAGATTGACTGGTATTCTTAACTATGTTGCTCCTTTTACGCTATGTGGATACGCTGC
TTTAATGCCTTTGTATCATGCTATTGCTTCCCGTATGGCTTTCATTTTCTCCTCCTTGTATAAATCCTGG
TTGCTGTCTCTTTATGAGGAGTTGTGGCCCGTTGTCAGGCAACGTGGCGTGGTGTGCACTGTGTTTGCTG
ACGCAACCCCCACTGGTTGGGGCATTGCCACCACCTGTCAGCTCCTTTCCGGGACTTTCGCTTTCCCCCT
CCCTATTGCCACGGCGGAACTCATCGCCGCCTGCCTTGCCCGCTGCTGGACAGGGGCTCGGCTGTTGGGC
ACTGACAATTCCGTGGTGTTGTCGGGGAAATCATCGTCCTTTCCTTGGCTGCTCGCCTATGTTGCCACCT
GGATTCTGCGCGGGACGTCCTTCTGCTACGTCCCTTCGGCCCTCAATCCAGCGGACCTTCCTTCCCGCGG
CCTGCTGCCGGCTCTGCGGCCTCTTCCGCGTCTTCGCCTTCGCCCTCAGACGAGTCGGATCTCCCTTTGG
GCCGCCTCCCCGCATCGATACCGAGCGCTGCTCGAGAGATCTACGGGTGGCATCCCTGTGACCCCTCCCC
AGTGCCTCTCCTGGCCCTGGAAGTTGCCACTCCAGTGCCCACCAGCCTTGTCCTAATAAAATTAAGTTGC
ATCATTTTGTCTGACTAGGTGTCCTTCTATAATATTATGGGGTGGAGGGGGGTGGTATGGAGCAAGGGGC
AAGTTGGGAAGACAACCTGTAGGGCCTGCGGGGTCTATTGGGAACCAAGCTGGAGTGCAGTGGCACAATC
TTGGCTCACTGCAATCTCCGCCTCCTGGGTTCAAGCGATTCTCCTGCCTCAGCCTCCCGAGTTGTTGGGA
TTCCAGGCATGCATGACCAGGCTCAGCTAATTTTTGTTTTTTTGGTAGAGACGGGGTTTCACCATATTGG
CCAGGCTGGTCTCCAACTCCTAATCTCAGGTGATCTACCCACCTTGGCCTCCCAAATTGCTGGGATTACA
GGCGTGAACCACTGCTCCCTTCCCTGTCCTTCTGATTTTGTAGGTAACCACGTGCGGACCGAGCGGCCGC
AGGAACCCCTAGTGATGGAGTTGGCCACTCCCTCTCTGCGCGCTCGCTCGCTCACTGAGGCCGGGCGACC
AAAGGTCGCCCGACGCCCGGGCTTTGCCCGGGCGGCCTCAGTGAGCGAGCGAGCGCGCAGCTGCCTGCAG
GGGCGCCTGATGCGGTATTTTCTCCTTACGCATCTGTGCGGTATTTCACACCGCATA
[142 nt withheld, positions 4048-4189]
C
[141 nt withheld, positions 4191-4331]
CCTTTGACGTTGGAGTCCACGTTCTTT
[37 nt withheld, positions 4359-4395]
ACCCTATCTCGGGCTATTCTTTTGATTTATAAGGGATTTTGCCGATTTCGGCCTATTGGTTAAAAAATGA
GCTGATTTAACAAAAATTTAACGCGAATTTTAACAAAATATTAACGTTTACAATTTTATGGTGCACTCTC
AGTACAATCTGCTCTGATGCCGCATAGTTAAGCCAGCCCCGACACCCGCCAACACCCGCTGACGCGCCCT
GACGGGCTTGTCTGCTCCCGGCATCCGCTTACAGACAAGCTGTGACCGTCTCCGGGAGCTGCATGTGTCA
GAGGTTTTCACCGTCATCACCGAAACGCGCGAGACGAAAGGGCCTCGTGATACGCCTATTTTTATAGGTT
AATGTCATGATAATAATGGTTTCTTAGACGTCAGGTGGCACTTTTCGGGGAAATGTGCGCGGAACCCCTA
TTTGTTTATTTTTCTAAATACATTCAAATATGTATCCGCTCATGAGACAATAACCCTGATAAATGCTTCA
ATAATATTGAAAAAGGAAGAGTATGAGTATTCAACATTTCCGTGTCGCCCTTATTCCCTTTTTTGCGGCA
TTTTGCCTTCCTGTTTTTGCTCACCCAGAAACGCTGGTGAAAGTAAAAGATGCTGAAGATCAGTTGGGTG
CACGAGTGGGTTACATCGAACTGGATCTCAACAGCGGTAAGATCCTTGAGAGTTTTCGCCCCGAAGAACG
TTTTCCAATGATGAGCACTTTTAAAGTTCTGCTATGTGGCGCGGTATTATCCCGTATTGACGCCGGGCAA
GAGCAACTCGGTCGCCGCATACACTATTCTCAGAATGACTTGGTTGAGTACTCACCAGTCACAGAAAAGC
ATCTTACGGATGGCATGACAGTAAGAGAATTATGCAGTGCTGCCATAACCATGAGTGATAACACTGCGGC
CAACTTACTTCTGACAACGATCGGAGGACCGAAGGAGCTAACCGCTTTTTTGCACAACATGGGGGATCAT
GTAACTCGCCTTGATCGTTGGGAACCGGAGCTGAATGAAGCCATACCAAACGACGAGCGTGACACCACGA
TGCCTGTAGCAATGGCAACAACGTTGCGCAAACTATTAACTGGCGAACTACTTACTCTAGCTTCCCGGCA
ACAATTAATAGACTGGATGGAGGCGGATAAAGTTGCAGGACCACTTCTGCGCTCGGCCCTTCCGGCTGGC
TGGTTTATTGCTGATAAATCTGGAGCCGGTGAGCGTGGGTCTCGCGGTATCATTGCAGCACTGGGGCCAG
ATGGTAAGCCCTCCCGTATCGTAGTTATCTACACGACGGGGAGTCAGGCAACTATGGATGAACGAAATAG
ACAGATCGCTGAGATAGGTGCCTCACTGATTAAGCATTGGTAACTGTCAGACCAAGTTTACTCATATATA
CTTTAGATTGATTTAAAACTTCATTTTTAATTTAAAAGGATCTAGGTGAAGATCCTTTTTGATAATCTCA
TGACCAAAATCCCTTAACGTGAGTTTTCGTTCCACTGAGCGTCAGACCCCGTAGAAAAGATCAAAGGATC
TTCTTGAGATCCTTTTTTTCTGCGCGTAATCTGCTGCTTGCAAACAAAAAAACCACCGCTACCAGCGGTG
GTTTGTTTGCCGGATCAAGAGCTACCAACTCTTTTTCCGAAGGTAACTGGCTTCAGCAGAGCGCAGATAC
CAAATACTGTCCTTCTAGTGTAGCCGTAGTTAGGCCACCACTTCAAGAACTCTGTAGCACCGCCTACATA
CCTCGCTCTGCTAATCCTGTTACCAGTGGCTGCTGCCAGTGGCGATAAGTCGTGTCTTACCGGGTTGGAC
TCAAGACGATAGTTACCGGATAAGGCGCAGCGGTCGGGCTGAACGGGGGGTTCGTGCACACAGCCCAGCT
TGGAGCGAACGACCTACACCGAACTGAGATACCTACAGCGTGAGCTATGAGAAAGCGCCACGCTTCCCGA
AGGGAGAAAGGCGGACAGGTATCCGGTAAGCGGCAGGGTCGGAACAGGAGAGCGCACGAGGGAGCTTCCA
GGGGGAAACGCCTGGTATCTTTATAGTCCTGTCGGGTTTCGCCACCTCTGACTTGAGCGTCGATTTTTGT
GATGCTCGTCAGGGGGGCGGAGCCTATGGAAAAACGCCAGCAACGCGGCCTTTTTACGGTTCCTGGCCTT
TTGCTGGCCTTTTGCTCACATGT
