>Addgene plasmid #47626 | pOTTC374 - pAAV EF1a DIO iRFP | addgene partial sequence | sequence record 70576 | EF1a_F1
TTTCAGGTGTCGTGAGGTACCGGATCCTCTAGAGTCGACTCCGGAATAACTTCGTATAGGATACTTTATA
CGAAGTTATGCAGAATGGTAGCTGGATTGTAGCTGCTATTAGCAATATGAAACCTCTTAATAACTTCGTA
TAGCATACATTATACGAAGTTATGGCGCGCCGGTACCGTCGACTCACTCTTCCATCACGCCGATCTGCCA
GGCCAGAACCTGGGCGACTAGCTCGCAGGCTTGGCGGCCATCGAGATCGACGTAGTACGGCGTTCGGTGA
TGGCAAACGATCAATCCCCACAGTCGCTCGCCGCGCAAAATCGAGATCGACATCGTGCCGTGCATGCCTA
TGTTGCGCATGAATTCCAGATGGACGGGCGAGACGCTGCGCAGGATGGCGAAGCTAAGATCAATCGGCCG
CCCGGTGACCGGATTGAGGTCTGGGGTGACCGGCACCGGCCGATAATTGATATCGGGAATGATCCGTACC
GGGTTGATGGTATAGAGCCGACGGGCCTGCGCCGGCACGGTTGAGGCAGGATAGTGCAGGCCTAGTTTTG
ACTCGACCTCGGCGCACCGATCCTCTGCGATCACTTCGCCGCTGAAGTCGGAGGCGAAGCGATAGATCAT
CACCCGATCGAAGCCGGTAATCTTCCGCACCTCTTGCGCCGCGGCGGCGCAGGCGCTTTCCAAGGTTTCG
GCGGCCTGCAGGCGGCGGATGGCGCTGTTGGTGCGGCGGAAGAACGCCTGCGGCTCGGCGACGTCCCGCT
GGGGAGGCTCGAGCTCGAGGAAGATGAGCTGATCATGGCGATGCCAGGAGCCGATGAAGCCTGCGTCCTT
TCGCATCGTGAAGCCGACAGTGATCGGTGCTCCGACGGCCGCCCCGGGCTCGGCCAAGGCGATCGTCAGA
CGGTTGTGCGTCTCCGAGTCGAAGACATCGGCCGCAGAGCGGCCGATCAGGGCGCCGATCGCCAGTCCGG
TGAGTTCGGGAAGGTTGTCGCTGCCGGCAACGA
