>Addgene plasmid #47626 | pOTTC374 - pAAV EF1a DIO iRFP | addgene partial sequence | sequence record 70724 | WPRE-R 5'-CATAGCGTAAAAGGAGCAACA-3'
CAGTCAATCTTTCACAAATTTTGTAATCCAGAGGTTGATTATCGATAAGCTTGATATCGAATTCATAACT
TCGTATAGCATACATTATACGAAGTTATTCTTTGCACCATTCTAAAGAATAACAGTGATAATTTCTGGGT
TAAGGCAAATAACTTCGTATAGGATACTTTATACGAAGTTATCGCTAGCGCTACCGGACTCAGATCTGCC
GCCACCATGGCTGAAGGATCCGTCGCCAGGCAGCCTGACCTCTTGACCTGCGACGATGAGCCGATCCATA
TCCCCGGTGCCATCCAACCGCATGGACTGCTGCTCGCCCTCGCCGCCGACATGACGATCGTTGCCGGCAG
CGACAACCTTCCCGAACTCACCGGACTGGCGATCGGCGCCCTGATCGGCCGCTCTGCGGCCGATGTCTTC
GACTCGGAGACGCACAACCGTCTGACGATCGCCTTGGCCGAGCCCGGGGCGGCCGTCGGAGCACCGATCA
CTGTCGGCTTCACGATGCGAAAGGACGCAGGCTTCATCGGCTCCTGGCATCGCCATGATCAGCTCATCTT
CCTCGAGCTCGAGCCTCCCCAGCGGGACGTCGCCGAGCCGCAGGCGTTCTTCCGCCGCACCAACAGCGCC
ATCCGCCGCCTGCAGGCCGCCGAAACCTTGGAAAGCGCCTGCGCCGCCGCGGCGCAAGAGGTGCGGAAGA
TTACCGGCTTCGATCGGGTGATGATCTATCGCTTCGCCTCCGACTTCAGCGGCGAAGTGATCGCAGAGGA
TCGGTGCGCCGAGGTCGAGTCAAAACTAGGCCTGCACTATCCTGCCTCAACCGTGCCGGCGCAGGCCCGT
CGGCTCTATACCATCAACCCGGTACGGATCATTCCCGATATCAATTATCGGCCGGTGCCGGTCACCCCAG
ACCTCAATCCGGTCACCGGGCGGCCGATTGATCTTAGCTTCGCCATCCTGCGCAGCGTCTCGCCCGTCCA
TCTGGAATTCATGCGCAACATAGGCATGCACGGCACGATGTCGATCTCGATTTTGCGCGGCGAGCGACTG
TGGGGATTGATCGTTTGCCATCACCGAACGCCGTACTACGTCGATCTCGATGGCCGCCAAGCCTGCGAG
